Addgene plasmid #74135: Xlim-1 (Lhx1) XH32-3
Purpose: Basic cDNA clone for the Xlim-1/Lhx1 gene. In Bluescript BS KS+. To prepare RNA for Sense: BamHI/T3; for antisense: XhoI/T7
Depositing lab: Igor Dawid. Depositing organization: National Institute of Child Health and Human Development (NICHD). Publication: The LIM domain-containing homeo box gene Xlim-1 is expressed specifically in the organizer region of Xenopus gastrula embryos. Taira M, Jamrich M, Good PJ, Dawid IB. Genes Dev. 1992 Mar;6(3):356-66. PubMed 1347750.
Backbone
  Vector backbone: BS SK+
Growth in bacteria
  Bacterial resistance: Ampicillin, 100 μg/mL
  Growth temperature: 37°C
  Growth strain: DH5alpha
  Copy number: High Copy
Gene/Insert
  Gene/Insert name: lhx1 (alt name: Xlim-1)
  Species: X. laevis (frog)
  Entrez Gene: lhx1 (a.k.a. lim-1, lim1, xlim-1)
Terms and licenses: Academic/Nonprofit Terms; Industry Terms: Not Available to Industry
Depositor comments: cloned in this lab
How to cite: Xlim-1 (Lhx1) XH32-3 was a gift from Igor Dawid (Addgene plasmid # 74135 ; http://n2t.net/addgene:74135 ; RRID:Addgene_74135)
