[The description below was written by a language model from this plasmid's Addgene catalogue record.]
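Description:
Xlim-1 (Lhx1) XH32-3 is a basic cDNA clone of the Xenopus laevis lhx1 gene, also known as Xlim-1 or lim-1, carried in a Bluescript phagemid cloning vector. The record is slightly inconsistent about the backbone variant: the purpose statement calls it Bluescript KS+, while the backbone field lists SK+. These two versions differ only in the orientation of the polylinker relative to the flanking phage promoters. The plasmid is propagated in E. coli as a high-copy vector under ampicillin selection. No feature table or insert size is provided, so the exact extent of the cDNA (coding region versus untranslated sequence) and the cloning sites used are not stated.

The insert encodes a LIM domain-containing homeodomain transcription factor, described in the associated publication as being expressed specifically in the organizer region of Xenopus gastrula embryos. As is typical for Bluescript clones, the cDNA sits between opposing T3 and T7 bacteriophage RNA polymerase promoters, so either strand can be produced by in vitro run-off transcription from linearized template. According to the record, linearizing with BamHI and transcribing with T3 polymerase gives sense RNA, while linearizing with XhoI and transcribing with T7 polymerase gives antisense RNA. There is no eukaryotic promoter indicated, so the construct is not an expression vector for cells. It serves instead as a template source, with antisense transcripts suited to use as probes for in situ hybridization or other expression analyses of lhx1 in embryos. It can also serve as a starting clone for subcloning the gene into other vectors.
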