>Addgene plasmid #74135 | Xlim-1 (Lhx1) XH32-3 | addgene partial sequence | sequence record 142081 | M13-Rev 5'-CAGGAAACAGCTATGACC-3'
AAGCTGGTACCGGGCCCCCCCTCGAGGTCGACGGTATCGATAAGCTTGATATCGAATTCCGCTCCACTCA
CTTGCCAACTACTCAACAACCTTCACAGCAGCCAAGGGATCGCACTCTGCATTGGCACTGTATATGTGCA
AGGGGCATTCCTTCATATATGGACTTTGCTCAGCTGCTAGTGGGATTTGGACAATACAGCCAGGGCCAGA
AGTTGTTGATGGACTAGGGGACTTCCTTGGTGACATAAAGTGAGAACGGGCAAAGGAACCACCCCCGGAT
ACCAAAAGGAGAAAGAAGGAAAATAATCTGCCACCCAAAGCAGCGACCCGAGTTGTGCTTGCGAGGAGCC
TGTCCGTAGCACTGGACGTGATGTCGGGCAATCGAAATCCCATTGGCTTGTAATATATCTCTAGGTAAAT
AGATGCACTTTCAGCAGCGACTGCGCTACCTCAACTGATCGGCCCTCACATCTCTGTCCTCTCCTACCTC
CTGCTACCCTGGCTTGGGGATCTCCATCAGCTCCGTCTTCTTGTCTTTCTAGACCACAGTGTCTGCCTTC
TATTCTCCTAATCCGCCCATTCCTCTAAAATCCCAAATAACCAAAGGCAATGGTTCACTGTGCTGGATGC
GAAAGGCCCATTCTGGACCGTTTCTTGTTGAATGTGCTGGACAGGGCTTGGCATGTGAAATGCGTGCAGT
GCTGTGAGTGTAAGTGCAACCTGACCGAGAAATGCTTCTCCAGGGAGGGCAAGCTCTACTGTAAAAACGA
CTTCTTCAGGCGCTTTGGTACCAAGTGTGCGGGCTGTGCC
